Addgene plasmid #102706: pMA_Level 2B
Purpose: Mobius Assembly Level 2 Acceptor Vector B
Depositing lab: Naomi Nakayama. Depositing organization: University of Edinburgh. Publication: Mobius Assembly: A versatile Golden-Gate framework towards universal DNA assembly. Andreou AI, Nakayama N. PLoS One. 2018 Jan 2;13(1):e0189892. doi: 10.1371/journal.pone.0189892. eCollection 2018. PubMed 29293531.
Backbone
  Vector backbone: pSB1C3
  Backbone manufacturer: BioBricks Foundation
  Backbone size w/o insert (bp): 2039
  Total vector size (bp): 2980
  Vector type: Synthetic Biology
Growth in bacteria
  Bacterial resistance: Chloramphenicol, 25 μg/mL
  Growth temperature: 37°C
  Growth strain: DH5alpha
  Copy number: High Copy
Gene/Insert
  Gene/Insert name: J23106:B0034:sfGFP:rrnBT1-T7TE
  Insert size (bp): 941
  Cloning method: Restriction Enzyme; 5′ cloning site EcoRI (not destroyed); 3′ cloning site PstI (not destroyed)
  Sequencing primers: 5′ tgccacctgacgtctaagaa; 3′ attaccgcctttgagtgagc
Terms and licenses: Academic/Nonprofit Terms; Industry Terms: Not Available to Industry
How to cite: pMA_Level 2B was a gift from Naomi Nakayama (Addgene plasmid # 102706 ; http://n2t.net/addgene:102706 ; RRID:Addgene_102706)
