[The description below was written by a language model from this plasmid's Addgene catalogue record and pLannotate feature annotations shown in this document.]
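Description:
pMA_Level 2B is a Level 2 acceptor vector (position B) from the Mobius Assembly system, a Golden Gate-style framework for hierarchical assembly of DNA parts into multi-gene constructs. It is built on the pSB1C3 BioBrick backbone, a small synthetic-biology plasmid for use in E. coli, and totals about 2.98 kb. Propagation relies on a high-copy ColE1/pUC-type origin. Selection is by chloramphenicol, through a cat (chloramphenicol acetyltransferase) gene driven by its own promoter and followed by the lambda t0 terminator.

The 941 bp insert, placed between retained EcoRI and PstI sites, is a constitutive bacterial reporter cassette. It consists of the Anderson-family promoter J23106, the B0034 ribosome binding site, the superfolder GFP coding sequence and a double rrnB T1–T7Te terminator. The automated annotation labels the promoter as a fragment of J23119, the consensus member of the same closely related promoter family, so this is consistent with the catalogue's J23106 designation rather than a real conflict. The cassette lies on the reverse strand of the sequenced record. It is bracketed by the backbone's insulating terminators, a his operon terminator and a putative bacterial terminator, which limit transcriptional read-through into and out of the cloning region.

In acceptor vectors of this kind, a fluorescent cassette typically serves as a visual dropout marker, so that colonies that have swapped it for the assembled DNA lose green fluorescence. The record does not state this role explicitly, nor does it list the Type IIS recognition sites or the overhangs that define the "B" position. Its stated use is simply to receive lower-level assemblies at Level 2 of the Mobius workflow.
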