Features (pLannotate 1.2.2; 10 found; start..end, strand, type, name):
     10..67      -  terminator     his operon terminator: This putative transcriptin terminator from the E. coli his operon has a 2-bp deletion introduced during synthesis. Its efficiency has not been determined.
     89..116     -  terminator     T7Te terminator: phage T7 early transcription terminator
    132..203     -  terminator     rrnB T1 terminator: transcription terminator T1 from the E. coli rrnB gene
    214..927     -  CDS            Superfolder GFP: Superfolder GFP is a basic (constitutively fluorescent) green fluorescent protein published in 2005, derived from Aequorea victoria. It is reported to be a very rapidly-maturing weak dimer.
    954..982     -  promoter       J23119 promoter (fragment): bacterial promoter (Registry of Standard Biological Parts BBa J23119)
   1023..1066    +  terminator     bacterial terminator: putative bacterial transcription terminator
   1152..1249    +  promoter       cat promoter: promoter of the E. coli cat gene encoding chloramphenicol acetyltransferase
   1250..1906    +  CDS            cat: CAT_ECOLX - Experimental evidence at protein level: Swiss-Prot protein existence level 1. This enzyme is an effector of chloramphenicol resistance in bacteria. From Escherichia coli. This protein is used as a marker in many commonly used cloning vectors, such as pACYC184.
   1930..2024    +  terminator     lambda t0 terminator: transcription terminator from phage lambda
   2207..2795    +  rep_origin     ori: high-copy-number ColE1/pMB1/pBR322/pUC origin of replication
>Addgene plasmid #102706 | pMA_Level 2B | addgene full sequence | sequence record 200992 | Addgene NGS Result
GCGAAGTAATCTTTTCGGTTTTAAAGAAAAAGGGCAGGGTGGTGACACCTTGCCCTTTTTTGCCGGACTG
CAGGGGTATATGCAGGTGCGCAGAAAGGCCCACCCGAAGGTGAGCCAGTGTGACTCTAGTAGAGAGCGTT
CACCGACAAACAACAGATAAAACGAAAGGCCCAGTCTTTCGACTGAGCCTTTCGTTTTATTTGAAGCTCA
TTACTTATACAGCTCGTCCATACCGTGGGTGATGCCCGCAGCGGTCACAAATTCCAGCAGGACCATGTGA
TCACGTTTTTCGTTCGGATCTTTGCTCAGCACGCTTTGGGTGCTCAGATAGTGATTATCCGGCAGCAAAA
CCGGACCGTCACCAATTGGGGTGTTCTGCTGGTAATGGTCGGCCAGTTGGACGCTACCGTCCTCAACATT
GTGGCGAATCTTGAAATTGGCCTTGATGCCGTTCTTTTGCTTGTCTGCCGTAATGTAAACATTATGGCTG
TTGAAGTTATACTCCAGTTTATGGCCCAGAATGTTACCATCCTCTTTAAAGTCGATACCCTTCAATTCGA
TACGATTGACCAGCGTGTCACCTTCAAACTTAACCTCTGCGCGAGTTTTGTAGTAGCCATCATCCTTGAA
GGAAATGGTACGCTCCTGGACGTAACCCTCCGGCATCGCAGATTTGAAGAAATCGTGTTGTTTCATGTGG
TCCGGATAACGCGCAAAACACTGCACGCCATACGTCAACGTCGTCACCAAGGTCGGCCAAGGCACCGGCA
GTTTACCGGTGGTGCAGATGAACTTCAGGGTCAGTTTGCCGTTGGTCGCGTCGCCCTCACCTTCACCGCG
AACGCTAAACTTATGACCGTTCACATCGCCGTCCAGCTCGACCAGAATCGGAACTACGCCCGTGAACAGT
TCTTCGCCTTTACGCATTTAGTATTTCTCCTCTTTCTCTAGTAGCTAGCACTATACCTAGGACTGAGCTA
GCCGTAAACACCTGCATATCTCCTCTGTGAGACCGAATTCCAGAAATCATCCTTAGCGAAAGCTAAGGAT
TTTTTTTATCTGAAATTCTGCCTCGTGATACGCCTATTTTTATAGGTTAATGTCATGATAATAATGGTTT
CTTAGACGTCAGGTGGCACTCGAGTTGATCGGGCACGTAAGAGGTTCCAACTTTCACCATAATGAAATAA
GATCACTACCGGGCGTATTTTTTGAGTTATCGAGATTTTCAGGAGCTAAGGAAGCTAAAATGGAGAAAAA
AATCACTGGATATACCACCGTTGATATATCCCAATGGCATCGTAAAGAACATTTTGAGGCATTTCAGTCA
GTTGCTCAATGTACCTATAACCAGACCGTTCAGCTGGATATTACGGCCTTTTTAAAGACCGTAAAGAAAA
ATAAGCACAAGTTTTATCCGGCCTTTATTCACATTCTTGCCCGCCTGATGAATGCTCATCCGGAATTTCG
TATGGCAATGAAAGACGGTGAGCTGGTGATATGGGATAGTGTTCACCCTTGTTACACCGTTTTCCATGAG
CAAACTGAAACGTTTTCATCGCTCTGGAGTGAATACCACGACGATTTCCGGCAGTTTCTACACATATATT
CGCAAGATGTGGCGTGTTACGGTGAAAACCTGGCCTATTTCCCTAAAGGGTTTATTGAGAATATGTTTTT
CGTCTCAGCCAATCCCTGGGTGAGTTTCACCAGTTTTGATTTAAACGTGGCCAATATGGACAACTTCTTC
GCCCCCGTTTTCACCATGGGCAAATATTATACGCAAGGCGACAAGGTGCTGATGCCGCTGGCGATTCAGG
TTCATCATGCCGTTTGTGATGGCTTCCATGTCGGCAGAATGCTTAATGAATTACAACAGTACTGCGATGA
GTGGCAGGGCGGGGCGTAATTTGATATCGAGCTCGCTTGGACTCCTGTTGATAGATCCAGTAATGACCTC
AGAACTCCATCTGGATTTGTTCAGAACGCTCGGTTGCCGCCGGGCGTTTTTTATTGGTGAGAATCCAAGC
CTCGAGCTGTCAGACCAAGTTTACTCATATATACTTTAGATTGATTTAAAACTTCATTTTTAATTTAAAA
GGATCTAGGTGAAGATCCTTTTTGATAATCTCATGACCAAAATCCCTTAACGTGAGTTTTCGTTCCACTG
AGCGTCAGACCCCGTAGAAAAGATCAAAGGATCTTCTTGAGATCCTTTTTTTCTGCGCGTAATCTGCTGC
TTGCAAACAAAAAAACCACCGCTACCAGCGGTGGTTTGTTTGCCGGATCAAGAGCTACCAACTCTTTTTC
CGAAGGTAACTGGCTTCAGCAGAGCGCAGATACCAAATACTGTTCTTCTAGTGTAGCCGTAGTTAGGCCA
CCACTTCAAGAACTCTGTAGCACCGCCTACATACCTCGCTCTGCTAATCCTGTTACCAGTGGCTGCTGCC
AGTGGCGATAAGTCGTGTCTTACCGGGTTGGACTCAAGACGATAGTTACCGGATAAGGCGCAGCGGTCGG
GCTGAACGGGGGGTTCGTGCACACAGCCCAGCTTGGAGCGAACGACCTACACCGAACTGAGATACCTACA
GCGTGAGCTATGAGAAAGCGCCACGCTTCCCGAAGGGAGAAAGGCGGACAGGTATCCGGTAAGCGGCAGG
GTCGGAACAGGAGAGCGCACGAGGGAGCTTCCAGGGGGAAACGCCTGGTATCTTTATAGTCCTGTCGGGT
TTCGCCACCTCTGACTTGAGCGTCGATTTTTGTGATGCTCGTCAGGGGGGCGGAGCCTGTGGAAAAACGC
CAGCAACGCGGCCTTTTTACGGTTCCTGGCCTTTTGCTGGCCTTTTGCTCACATGTTCTTTCCTGCGTTA
TCCCCTGATTCTGTGGATAACCGTATTACCGCCTTTGAGTGAGCTGATACCGCTCGCCGCAGCCGAACGA
CCGAGCGCAGCGAGTCAGTGAGCGAGGAAGCCTGCATAAC
